Addgene plasmid #84718: pVR
Purpose: E. coli RecA promoter followed by preQ1 riboswitch from the 5' UTR of the queC gene from B. subtilis
Depositing lab: Nils Walter. Depositing organization: University of Michigan. Publication: Ligand Modulates Cross-Coupling between Riboswitch Folding and Transcriptional Pausing. Widom JR, Nedialkov YA, Rai V, Hayes RL, Brooks CL 3rd, Artsimovitch I, Walter NG. Mol Cell. 2018 Nov 1;72(3):541-552.e6. doi: 10.1016/j.molcel.2018.08.046. PubMed 30388413.
Backbone
  Vector backbone: pUC18
  Backbone manufacturer: ThermoFisher Scientific
  Backbone size w/o insert (bp): 2686
  Total vector size (bp): 2870
  Vector type: Bacterial Expression
Growth in bacteria
  Bacterial resistance: Ampicillin, 100 μg/mL
  Growth temperature: 37°C
  Growth strain: DH5alpha
  Copy number: Unknown
Gene/Insert 1
  Gene/Insert name: E. coli RecA promoter
  Species: E. coli
  Insert size (bp): 42
  GenBank ID: NC_000913.3 (2,823,819..2,823,860) NC_000913.3
  Cloning method: Restriction Enzyme; 5′ cloning site BamHI (not destroyed); 3′ cloning site KpnI (not destroyed)
  Sequencing primers: 5′ TGTAAAACGACGGCCAGT
Gene/Insert 2
  Gene/Insert name: 5' UTR of queC gene (alt name: preQ1 riboswitch)
  Species: Bacillus subtilis
  Insert size (bp): 151
  GenBank ID: NC_000964.3 (1,439,265..1,439,415) NC_000964.3
  Cloning method: Restriction Enzyme; 5′ cloning site KpnI (not destroyed); 3′ cloning site EcoRI (not destroyed)
  Sequencing primers: 5′ TGTAAAACGACGGCCAGT
Resource information
  A portion of this plasmid was derived from a plasmid made by: Catherine Eichhorn at the University of Michigan
Terms and licenses: Academic/Nonprofit Terms; Industry Terms: Not Available to Industry
How to cite: pVR was a gift from Nils Walter (Addgene plasmid # 84718 ; http://n2t.net/addgene:84718 ; RRID:Addgene_84718)
