[The description below was written by a language model from this plasmid's Addgene catalogue record and pLannotate feature annotations shown in this document.]
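Description:
pVR is a small bacterial plasmid of about 2.87 kb built on the pUC18 cloning backbone. It is propagated in E. coli through the high-copy ColE1/pMB1-type (pUC) origin and selected with ampicillin via the β-lactamase gene and its native promoter. The feature table also shows the usual pUC remnants: the lac promoter, lac operator and CAP binding site, fragments of lacZα and lacI, part of the multiple cloning site, and short bom and rop fragments. The catalogue lists the copy number as unknown.

The payload consists of two short inserts placed in series within the polylinker. A 42 bp E. coli recA promoter sits between BamHI and KpnI. It is followed, between KpnI and EcoRI, by a 151 bp segment of the 5′ UTR of the Bacillus subtilis queC gene, which contains the preQ1 riboswitch. The annotation detects the PreQ1 riboswitch motif on the strand opposite the lac promoter, so transcription of the riboswitch leader is presumably driven by the recA promoter rather than by the vector's lac elements. The recA promoter itself was not annotated. The short "CeU6 promoter" fragment called nearby is only 18 nt long and is most likely a spurious match rather than a functional part. No protein-coding gene or reporter is recorded downstream of the riboswitch.

The construct therefore serves as a source of a defined promoter–riboswitch transcription unit recognised by E. coli RNA polymerase. The associated study examined how ligand binding couples riboswitch folding to transcriptional pausing, which suggests use as a transcription template, although the record does not describe the exact experimental application.
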