Features (pLannotate 1.2.2; 13 found; start..end, strand, type, name):
    137..236     +  misc_feature   bom (fragment): basis of mobility region from pBR322
    242..396     -  CDS            lacZα (fragment): LacZα fragment of β-galactosidase; lacZ fragment
    399..435     -  misc_feature   MCS (fragment): pUC18/19 multiple cloning site
    491..535     +  ncRNA          PreQ1: Accession: RF00522 - PreQ1 riboswitch
    586..603     -  promoter       CeU6 promoter (fragment): promoter for the C. elegans R07E5.16 U6 snRNA gene (Dickinson et al., 2013)
    672..688     -  protein_bind   lac operator: The lac repressor binds to the lac operator to inhibit transcription in E. coli. This inhibition can be relieved by adding lactose or isopropyl-β-D-thiogalactopyranoside (IPTG). lac repressor encoded by lacI
    696..726     -  promoter       lac promoter: promoter for the E. coli lac operon
    741..762     -  protein_bind   CAP binding site: CAP binding activates transcription in the presence of cAMP. E. coli catabolite activator protein
    775..867     -  CDS            lacI (fragment): lac repressor; lacI; The lac repressor binds to the lac operator to inhibit transcription in E. coli. This inhibition can be relieved by adding lactose or isopropyl-β-D-thiogalactopyranoside (IPTG).
   1050..1638    -  rep_origin     ori: high-copy-number ColE1/pMB1/pBR322/pUC origin of replication
   1809..2669    -  CDS            AmpR: β-lactamase; bla; confers resistance to ampicillin, carbenicillin, and related antibiotics
   2670..2774    -  promoter       AmpR promoter: bla
   2869..35      +  CDS            rop (fragment) (across the origin): Rop protein, which maintains plasmids at low copy number; rop
>Addgene plasmid #84718 | pVR | addgene full sequence | sequence record 167475 | Addgene Assembled Sequence
TCGCGCGTTTCGGTGATGACGGTGAAAACCTCTGACACATGCAGCTCCCGGAGACGGTCACAGCTTGTCT
GTAAGCGGATGCCGGGAGCAGACAAGCCCGTCAGGGCGCGTCAGCGGGTGTTGGCGGGTGTCGGGGCTGG
CTTAACTATGCGGCATCAGAGCAGATTGTACTGAGAGTGCACCATATGCGGTGTGAAATACCGCACAGAT
GCGTAAGGAGAAAATACCGCATCAGGCGCCATTCGCCATTCAGGCTGCGCAACTGTTGGGAAGGGCGATC
GGTGCGGGCCTCTTCGCTATTACGCCAGCTGGCGAAAGGGGGATGTGCTGCAAGGCGATTAAGTTGGGTA
ACGCCAGGGTTTTCCCAGTCACGACGTTGTAAAACGACGGCCAGTGCCAAGCTTGCATGCCTGCAGGTCG
ACTCTAGAGGATCCCAAAACACTTGATACTGTATGAGCATACAGTATAATTGCTTCGGTACCGTGCGATA
TGCGGGAGAGGTTCTAGCTACACCCTCTATAAAAAACTAAGGACGAGCTGTATCCTTGGATACGGCCTTT
TTTATGTTTTTCTAGAGCACCTTCCGAAAAAAGGTGTTTTTTTGCGTGAATTAGCTGTAGCGATGTCTCT
CGCGAATTCGTAATCATGTCATAGCTGTTTCCTGTGTGAAATTGTTATCCGCTCACAATTCCACACAACA
TACGAGCCGGAAGCATAAAGTGTAAAGCCTGGGGTGCCTAATGAGTGAGCTAACTCACATTAATTGCGTT
GCGCTCACTGCCCGCTTTCCAGTCGGGAAACCTGTCGTGCCAGCTGCATTAATGAATCGGCCAACGCGCG
GGGAGAGGCGGTTTGCGTATTGGGCGCTCTTCCGCTTCCTCGCTCACTGACTCGCTGCGCTCGGTCGTTC
GGCTGCGGCGAGCGGTATCAGCTCACTCAAAGGCGGTAATACGGTTATCCACAGAATCAGGGGATAACGC
AGGAAAGAACATGTGAGCAAAAGGCCAGCAAAAGGCCAGGAACCGTAAAAAGGCCGCGTTGCTGGCGTTT
TTCCATAGGCTCCGCCCCCCTGACGAGCATCACAAAAATCGACGCTCAAGTCAGAGGTGGCGAAACCCGA
CAGGACTATAAAGATACCAGGCGTTTCCCCCTGGAAGCTCCCTCGTGCGCTCTCCTGTTCCGACCCTGCC
GCTTACCGGATACCTGTCCGCCTTTCTCCCTTCGGGAAGCGTGGCGCTTTCTCATAGCTCACGCTGTAGG
TATCTCAGTTCGGTGTAGGTCGTTCGCTCCAAGCTGGGCTGTGTGCACGAACCCCCCGTTCAGCCCGACC
GCTGCGCCTTATCCGGTAACTATCGTCTTGAGTCCAACCCGGTAAGACACGACTTATCGCCACTGGCAGC
AGCCACTGGTAACAGGATTAGCAGAGCGAGGTATGTAGGCGGTGCTACAGAGTTCTTGAAGTGGTGGCCT
AACTACGGCTACACTAGAAGGACAGTATTTGGTATCTGCGCTCTGCTGAAGCCAGTTACCTTCGGAAAAA
GAGTTGGTAGCTCTTGATCCGGCAAACAAACCACCGCTGGTAGCGGTGGTTTTTTTGTTTGCAAGCAGCA
GATTACGCGCAGAAAAAAAGGATCTCAAGAAGATCCTTTGATCTTTTCTACGGGGTCTGACGCTCAGTGG
AACGAAAACTCACGTTAAGGGATTTTGGTCATGAGATTATCAAAAAGGATCTTCACCTAGATCCTTTTAA
ATTAAAAATGAAGTTTTAAATCAATCTAAAGTATATATGAGTAAACTTGGTCTGACAGTTACCAATGCTT
AATCAGTGAGGCACCTATCTCAGCGATCTGTCTATTTCGTTCATCCATAGTTGCCTGACTCCCCGTCGTG
TAGATAACTACGATACGGGAGGGCTTACCATCTGGCCCCAGTGCTGCAATGATACCGCGAGACCCACGCT
CACCGGCTCCAGATTTATCAGCAATAAACCAGCCAGCCGGAAGGGCCGAGCGCAGAAGTGGTCCTGCAAC
TTTATCCGCCTCCATCCAGTCTATTAATTGTTGCCGGGAAGCTAGAGTAAGTAGTTCGCCAGTTAATAGT
TTGCGCAACGTTGTTGCCATTGCTACAGGCATCGTGGTGTCACGCTCGTCGTTTGGTATGGCTTCATTCA
GCTCCGGTTCCCAACGATCAAGGCGAGTTACATGATCCCCCATGTTGTGCAAAAAAGCGGTTAGCTCCTT
CGGTCCTCCGATCGTTGTCAGAAGTAAGTTGGCCGCAGTGTTATCACTCATGGTTATGGCAGCACTGCAT
AATTCTCTTACTGTCATGCCATCCGTAAGATGCTTTTCTGTGACTGGTGAGTACTCAACCAAGTCATTCT
GAGAATAGTGTATGCGGCGACCGAGTTGCTCTTGCCCGGCGTCAATACGGGATAATACCGCGCCACATAG
CAGAACTTTAAAAGTGCTCATCATTGGAAAACGTTCTTCGGGGCGAAAACTCTCAAGGATCTTACCGCTG
TTGAGATCCAGTTCGATGTAACCCACTCGTGCACCCAACTGATCTTCAGCATCTTTTACTTTCACCAGCG
TTTCTGGGTGAGCAAAAACAGGAAGGCAAAATGCCGCAAAAAAGGGAATAAGGGCGACACGGAAATGTTG
AATACTCATACTCTTCCTTTTTCAATATTATTGAAGCATTTATCAGGGTTATTGTCTCATGAGCGGATAC
ATATTTGAATGTATTTAGAAAAATAAACAAATAGGGGTTCCGCGCACATTTCCCCGAAAAGTGCCACCTG
ACGTCTAAGAAACCATTATTATCATGACATTAACCTATAAAAATAGGCGTATCACGAGGCCCTTTCGTC
