>Addgene plasmid #84718 | pVR | addgene partial sequence | sequence record 167473 | M13pUC-Fwd 5'-CCCAGTCACGACGTTGTAAAACG-3'
GCTTGCATGCCTGCAGGTCGACTCTAGAGGATCCCAAAACACTTGATACTGTATGAGCATACAGTATAAT
TGCTTCGGTACCGTGCGATATGCGGGAGAGGTTCTAGCTACACCCTCTATAAAAAACTAAGGACGAGCTG
TATCCTTGGATACGGCCTTTTTTATGTTTTTCTAGAGCACCTTCCGAAAAAAGGTGTTTTTTTGCGTGAA
TTAGCTGTAGCGATGTCTCTCGCGAATTCGTAATCATGTCATAGCTGTTTCCTGTGTGAAATTGTTATCC
GCTCACAATTCCACACAACATACGAGCCGGAAGCATAAAGTGTAAAGCCTGGGGTGCCTAATGAGTGAGC
TAACTCACATTAATTGCGTTGCGCTCACTGCCCGCTTTCCAGTCGGGAAACCTGTCGTGCCAGCTGCATT
AATGAATCGGCCAACGCGCGGGGAGAGGCGGTTTGCGTATTGGGCGCTCTTCCGCTTCCTCGCTCACTGA
CTCGCTGCGCTCGGTCGTTCGGCTGCGGCGAGCGGTATCAGCTCACTCAAAGGCGGTAATACGGTTATCC
ACAGAATCAGGGGATAACGCAGGAAAGAACATGTGAGCAAAAGGCCAGCAAAAGGCCAGGAACCGTAAAA
AGGCCGCGTTGCTGGCGTTTTTCCATAGGCTCCGCCCCCCTGACGAGCATCACAAAAATCGACGCTCAAG
TCAGAGGTGGCGAAACCCGACAGGACTATAAAGATACCAGGCGTTTCCCCCTGGAAGCTCCCTCGTGCGC
TCTCCTGTTCCGACCCTGCCGCTTACCGGATACCTGTCCGCCTTTCTCCCTTCGGGAAGCGTGGCGCTTT
CTCATAGCTCACGCTGTAGGTATCTCAGTTCGGTGTAGGTCGTTCGCTCCAAGCTGGGCTGTGTGCACGA
ACCCCCCGTTCAGCCCGACCGCTGCGCCTTATCCGGTAACTATCGTCTTGAGTCCAACCCGGTAAGACAC
GACTTATCGCCACTGGCAGCAGCCACTGGTAACAGGATTA
