>Addgene plasmid #84718 | pVR | addgene partial sequence | sequence record 167474 | Tac-promoter 5'-GAGCGGATAACAATTTCACACAGG-3'
TTACGAATTCGCGAGAGACATCGCTACAGCTAATTCACGCAAAAAAACACCTTTTTTCGGAAGGTGCTCT
AGAAAAACATAAAAAAGGCCGTATCCAAGGATACAGCTCGTCCTTAGTTTTTTATAGAGGGTGTAGCTAG
AACCTCTCCCGCATATCGCACGGTACCGAAGCAATTATACTGTATGCTCATACAGTATCAAGTGTTTTGG
GATCCTCTAGAGTCGACCTGCAGGCATGCAAGCTTGGCACTGGCCGTCGTTTTACAACGTCGTGACTGGG
AAAACCCTGGCGTTACCCAACTTAATCGCCTTGCAGCACATCCCCCTTTCGCCAGCTGGCGTAATAGCGA
AGAGGCCCGCACCGATCGCCCTTCCCAACAGTTGCGCAGCCTGAATGGCGAATGGCGCCTGATGCGGTAT
TTTCTCCTTACGCATCTGTGCGGTATTTCACACCGCATATGGTGCACTCTCAGTACAATCTGCTCTGATG
CCGCATAGTTAAGCCAGCCCCGACACCCGCCAACACCCGCTGACGCGCCCTGACGGGCTTGTCTGCTCCC
GGCATCCGCTTACAGACAAGCTGTGACCGTCTCCGGGAGCTGCATGTGTCAGAGGTTTTCACCGTCATCA
CCGAAACGCGCGAGACGAAAGGGCCTCGTGATACGCCTATTTTTATAGGTTAATGTCATGATAATAATGG
TTTCTTAGACGTCAGGTGGCACTTTTCGGGGAAATGTGCGCGGAACCCCTATTTGTTTATTTTTCTAAAT
ACATTCAAATATGTATCCGCTCATGAGACAATAACCCTGATAAATGCTTCAATAATATTGAAAAAGGAAG
AGTATGAGTATTCAACATTTCCGTGTCGCCCTTATTCCCTTTTTTGCGGCATTTTGCCTTCCTGTTTTTG
CTCACCCAGAAACGCTGGTGAAAGTAAAAGATGCTGAAGATCAGTTGGGTGCACGAGTGGGTTACAT
